Addgene plasmid #192354: pDEST_6xUAS:lyn-tagRFPt
Purpose: lyn-tagRFPt expression under the UAS promoter
Depositing lab: Darren Gilmour. Publication: A role for the centrosome in regulating the rate of neuronal efferocytosis by microglia in vivo. Moller K, Brambach M, Villani A, Gallo E, Gilmour D, Peri F. Elife. 2022 Nov 18;11:e82094. doi: 10.7554/eLife.82094. PubMed 36398880.
Backbone
  Vector backbone: Gateway Tol2 destination vector with zebrafish aA-crystallin promoter driving CFP in lens
  Total vector size (bp): 7207
  Vector type: Mammalian Expression
Growth in bacteria
  Bacterial resistance: Ampicillin, 100 μg/mL
  Growth temperature: 37°C
  Growth strain: DH5alpha
  Copy number: High Copy
Gene/Insert
  Gene/Insert name: lyn-tagRFPT
  Tag / fusion protein: tagRFPT
  Cloning method: Gateway Cloning
  Sequencing primers: 5′ gtctgaaacacaggccagat; 3′ CCACATTTGTAGAGGTTTTACTTGC
Resource information
  A portion of this plasmid was derived from a plasmid made by: Cloned by Jonas Hartmann from Darren Gilmours lab at UZH.
Terms and licenses: Academic/Nonprofit Terms; Industry Terms: Not Available to Industry
Depositor comments: Please visit for https://www.biorxiv.org/content/10.1101/2022.08.12.503784v1 bioRxiv preprint.
How to cite: pDEST_6xUAS:lyn-tagRFPt was a gift from Darren Gilmour (Addgene plasmid # 192354 ; http://n2t.net/addgene:192354 ; RRID:Addgene_192354)
