[The description below was written by a language model from this plasmid's Addgene catalogue record and pLannotate feature annotations shown in this document.]
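Description:
pDEST_6xUAS:lyn-tagRFPt is a Gateway-assembled Tol2 transposon expression clone, about 7.2 kb, built in a destination vector that carries a zebrafish αA-crystallin promoter driving CFP in the lens as a transgenesis marker. Although the catalogue lists it as a mammalian expression vector, the Tol2 backbone, the lens marker and the associated microglia study point to use in zebrafish transgenesis. In bacteria it is maintained at high copy from a ColE1/pUC-type origin and selected with ampicillin through the AmpR (β-lactamase) cassette. A fragment of an M13 phage origin and pBluescript-derived lac/T3 remnants are also present. The Tol2 arms are not annotated by name. The fragment annotated as medaka tyrosinase probably reflects the flanking sequence that accompanies the original medaka Tol2 element, but the table does not say so.

The payload follows the layout of a multisite Gateway assembly, bounded by attB4, attB1, attB2 and attB3 sites. The 5′ element holds tandem Gal4-binding UAS repeats (five copies plus a partial repeat are annotated, consistent with the 6xUAS name) upstream of a minimal TATA-box promoter, so transcription depends on Gal4 supplied by a driver line or a co-injected construct. The short attB1–attB2 segment is unannotated and presumably encodes the Lyn membrane-targeting motif. It is followed by the TagRFP-T coding sequence and an SV40 polyadenylation signal, giving a membrane-localised red fluorescent protein. On the opposite strand sits the ECFP marker with a bGH polyadenylation signal; the crystallin promoter itself is not annotated. A single lox2272 site lies upstream of ECFP, and its role is not stated. The construct is used for Gal4-dependent, cell-type-specific labelling of plasma membranes for live imaging.
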