Features (pLannotate 1.2.2; 27 found; start..end, strand, type, name):
     96..383     +  CDS            tyr (fragment) (sequence partly withheld): TYRO_ORYLA - Also known as tyro. Experimental evidence at transcript level: Swiss-Prot protein existence level 2. This is a copper-containing oxidase that functions in the formation of pigments such as melanins and other polyphenolic compounds. From Oryzias latipes (Japanese rice fish) (Japanese killifish).
    965..985     +  protein_bind   attB4: mutant version of attB; core recombination site for the Gateway® BP reaction BP Clonase™
    987..1026    +  misc_feature   MCS (fragment): pBluescript multiple cloning site
   1028..1122    +  protein_bind   5X UAS: five tandem copies of the "ScaI site" 17-mer CGGAGTACTGTCCTCCG, an upstream activating sequence (UAS) that efficiently binds yeast Gal4 (Webster et al., 1988; Pfeiffer et al., 2010) GAL4
   1123..1146    +  protein_bind   5X UAS (fragment): five tandem copies of the "ScaI site" 17-mer CGGAGTACTGTCCTCCG, an upstream activating sequence (UAS) that efficiently binds yeast Gal4 (Webster et al., 1988; Pfeiffer et al., 2010) GAL4
   1151..1168    +  promoter       minP (fragment): minimal TATA-box promoter with low basal activity
   1222..1242    +  protein_bind   attB1: mutant version of attB; core recombination site for the Gateway® BP reaction BP Clonase™
   1375..1395    -  protein_bind   attB2: mutant version of attB; core recombination site for the Gateway® BP reaction BP Clonase™
   1398..2109    +  CDS            TagRFP (fragment): monomeric derivative of red fluorescent protein from Entacmaea quadricolor (Merzlyak et al., 2007) mammalian codon-optimized
   2113..2133    -  protein_bind   attB3: mutant version of attB; core recombination site for the Gateway® BP reaction BP Clonase™
   2137..2157    +  CDS            lacZα (fragment): LacZα fragment of β-galactosidase; lacZ fragment
   2173..2307    -  polyA_signal   SV40 poly(A) signal: SV40 polyadenylation signal
   2330..2413    -  CDS            large T antigen (fragment): large T antigen from SV40 (simian virus 40)
   2428..2446    -  promoter       SV40 promoter (fragment): SV40 enhancer and early promoter
   2450..2674    -  polyA_signal   bGH poly(A) signal: bovine growth hormone polyadenylation signal
   2703..3422    -  CDS            ECFP: enhanced CFP mammalian codon-optimized
   3581..3614    -  protein_bind   lox2272: Cre-mediated recombination occurs in the 8-bp core sequence (GGATACTT). lox2272 sites are compatible with each other, but incompatible with loxP or loxN sites (Lee and Saito, 1988). Cre recombinase
   4827..4867    -  misc_feature   MCS (fragment): pBluescript multiple cloning site
   4880..4898    -  promoter       T3 promoter: promoter for bacteriophage T3 RNA polymerase
   4943..4959    -  protein_bind   lac operator: The lac repressor binds to the lac operator to inhibit transcription in E. coli. This inhibition can be relieved by adding lactose or isopropyl-β-D-thiogalactopyranoside (IPTG). lac repressor encoded by lacI
   4967..4997    -  promoter       lac promoter: promoter for the E. coli lac operon
   5012..5033    -  protein_bind   CAP binding site: CAP binding activates transcription in the presence of cAMP. E. coli catabolite activator protein
   5046..5138    -  CDS            lacI (fragment): lac repressor; lacI; The lac repressor binds to the lac operator to inhibit transcription in E. coli. This inhibition can be relieved by adding lactose or isopropyl-β-D-thiogalactopyranoside (IPTG).
   5321..5909    -  rep_origin     ori: high-copy-number ColE1/pMB1/pBR322/pUC origin of replication
   6080..6940    -  CDS            AmpR: β-lactamase; bla; confers resistance to ampicillin, carbenicillin, and related antibiotics
   6941..7045    -  promoter       AmpR promoter: bla
   7071..96      -  rep_origin     M13 ori (fragment) (across the origin) (sequence partly withheld): M13 bacteriophage origin of replication; arrow indicates direction of (+) strand synthesis
>Addgene plasmid #192354 | pDEST_6xUAS:lyn-tagRFPt | addgene full sequence | sequence record 378064 | Addgene NGS Result
[37 nt withheld, positions 1-37]
AAAGAACGTGGACTCCAACGTCAAAGG
[32 nt withheld, positions 65-96]
GCTGGCTAAGAACTCATCAGCCTCCCCGGTCCATCTACCCACGTACCAATGCACCAATTGGCCACAATGA
CGGCTACTACATGGTGCCATTCCTTCCTCTTTATAGGAATGGAGACTACCTCCTGTCCAACAATGCTCTT
GGATACGAGTACGCCTACCTGTTGGACCCAGGTCATTGCACAACACCAGAAATGCCCTCTGATCTGCAAA
AGACGTGAATATCTGTTCAGACACCCATATCCACTCTGTTCCACACAGGTCAGAGGTTTGTCCAGGAGTT
CTTGACAGAGGTGTAAAAAGTACTCAAAAATTTTACTCAAGTGAAAGTACAAGTACTTAGGGAAAATTTT
ACTCAATTAAAAGTAAAAGTATCTGGCTAGAATCTTACTTGAGTAAAAGTAAAAAAGTACTCCATTAAAA
TTGTACTTGAGTATTAAGGAAGTAAAAGTAAAAGCAAGAAAGAAAACTAGAGATTCTTGTTTAAGCTTTT
AATCTCAAAAAACATTAAATGAAATGCATACAAGGTTTTATCCTGCTTTAGAACTGTTTGTATTTAATTA
TCAAACTATAAGACAGACAATCTAATGCCAGTACACGCTACTCAAAGTTGTAAAACCTCAGATTTAACTT
CAGTAGAAGCTGATTCTCAAAATTGTTAGTGTCAAGCCTAGCTCTTTTGGGGCTGAAAAGCAATCCTGCA
GTGCTGAAAAGCCTCTCACAGGCAGCCGATGCGGGAAGAGGTGTATTAGTCTTGATAGAGAGGCTGCAAA
TAGCAGGAAACGTGAGCAGAGACTCCCTGGTGTCTGAAACACAGGCCAGATGGGCCCTCGAGCAGGAAAC
AGCTATGACCATGATTACGCCAAGCTATCAACTTTGTATAGAAAAGTTGCGGCGGCCGCTCTAGAACTAG
TGGATCCCCCGGGCTGCAGGTCGGAGTACTGTCCTCCGAGCGGAGTACTGTCCTCCGAGCGGAGTACTGT
CCTCCGAGCGGAGTACTGTCCTCCGAGCGGAGTACTGTCCTCCGAGCGGAGTACTGTCCTCCGAGCGGAG
ACTCTAGAGGGTATATAATGGATCCCATCGCGTCTCAGCCTCACTTTGAGCTCCTCCACGAATTCGCCGC
CACCGCAAGTTTGTACAAAAAAGCAGGCTGGATGGGCTGCATCAAGAGCAAGCGCAAGGACAACCTGAAC
GACGACGAGGCCGCCATGGGCTGCATCAAGAGCAAGCGCAAGGACAACCTGAACGACGACGAGGCACCGG
AAGATCCCGCCACCGACCCAGCTTTCTTGTACAAAGTGGCTATGGTGTCTAAGGGCGAAGAGCTGATTAA
GGAGAACATGCACATGAAGCTGTACATGGAGGGCACCGTGAACAACCACCACTTCAAGTGCACATCCGAG
GGCGAAGGCAAGCCCTACGAGGGCACCCAGACCATGAGAATCAAGGTGGTCGAGGGCGGCCCTCTCCCCT
TCGCCTTCGACATCCTGGCTACCAGCTTCATGTACGGCAGCAGAACCTTCATCAACCACACCCAGGGCAT
CCCCGACTTCTTTAAGCAGTCCTTCCCTGAGGGCTTCACATGGGAGAGAGTCACCACATACGAAGACGGG
GGCGTGCTGACCGCTACCCAGGACACCAGCCTCCAGGACGGCTGCCTCATCTACAACGTCAAGATCAGAG
GGGTGAACTTCCCATCCAACGGCCCTGTGATGCAGAAGAAAACACTCGGCTGGGAGGCCAACACCGAGAT
GCTGTACCCCGCTGACGGCGGCCTGGAAGGCAGAACCGACATGGCCCTGAAGCTCGTGGGCGGGGGCCAC
CTGATCTGCAACTTCAAGACCACATACAGATCCAAGAAACCCGCTAAGAACCTCAAGATGCCCGGCGTCT
ACTATGTGGACCACAGACTGGAAAGAATCAAGGAGGCCGACAAAGAGACCTACGTCGAGCAGCACGAGGT
GGCTGTGGCCAGATACTGCGACCTCCCTAGCAAACTGGGGCACAAACTTAATTAAGCAACTTTATTATAC
ATAGTTGATAATTCACTGGCCGTCGTTTTACGGTACCATCGATGATGATCCAGACATGATAAGATACATT
GATGAGTTTGGACAAACCACAACTAGAATGCAGTGAAAAAAATGCTTTATTTGTGAAATTTGTGATGCTA
TTGCTTTATTTGTAACCATTATAAGCTGCAATAAACAAGTTAACAACAACAATTGCATTCATTTTATGTT
TCAGGTTCAGGGGGAGGTGTGGGAGGTTTTTTAAAGCAAGTAAAACCTCTACAAATGTGGTATGGCTGAT
TATGATCCTCTAGATCAGATCCTGGTTCTTTCCGCCTCAGAAGCCATAGAGCCCACCGCATCCCCAGCAT
GCCTGCTATTGTCTTCCCAATCCTCCCCCTTGCTGTCCTGCCCCACCCCACCCCCCAGAATAGAATGACA
CCTACTCAGACAATGCGATGCAATTTCCTCATTTTATTAGGAAAGGACAGTGGGAGTGGCACCTTCCAGG
GTCAAGGAAGGCACGGGGGAGGGGCAAACAACAGATGGCTGGCAACTAGAAGGCACAGTCGAGGCTGATC
AGCGGGTTTGGCCGCTTTACTTGTACAGCTCGTCCATGCCGAGAGTGATCCCGGCGGCGGTCACGAACTC
CAGCAGGACCATGTGATCGCGCTTCTCGTTGGGGTCTTTGCTCAGGGCGGACTGGGTGCTCAGGTAGTGG
TTGTCGGGCAGCAGCACGGGGCCGTCGCCGATGGGGGTGTTCTGCTGGTAGTGGTCGGCGAGCTGCACGC
TGCCGTCCTCGATGTTGTGGCGGATCTTGAAGTTGGCCTTGATGCCGTTCTTCTGCTTGTCGGCGGTGAT
ATAGACGTTGTGGCTGATGTAGTTGTACTCCAGCTTGTGCCCCAGGATGTTGCCGTCCTCCTTGAAGTCG
ATGCCCTTCAGCTCGATGCGGTTCACCAGGGTGTCGCCCTCGAACTTCACCTCGGCGCGGGTCTTGTAGT
TGCCGTCGTCCTTGAAGAAGATGGTGCGCTCCTGGACGTAGCCTTCGGGCATGGCGGACTTGAAGAAGTC
GTGCTGCTTCATGTGGTCGGGGTAGCGGCTGAAGCACTGCACGCCCCAGGTCAGGGTGGTCACGAGGGTG
GGCCAGGGCACGGGCAGCTTGCCGGTGGTGCAGATGAACTTCAGGGTCAGCTTGCCGTAGGTGGCATCGC
CCTCGCCCTCGCCGGACACGCTGAACTTGTGGCCGTTTACGTCGCCGTCCAGCTCGACCAGGATGGGCAC
CACCCCGGTGAACAGCTCCTCGCCCTTGCTCACCATGGTGGCGGGATCCCCTAGCAAAAATACAGATACT
GCAGTTTCTGATAGGAAGGTTGAGCAGAATAGCAGGGGAAGGAAACAGGAGGAAGACACTTACCTGTTAA
TTAACACGGGGAATGCGCGTTCCAATGCACCGTTCCCGGCAACCTAGCATGCAGATAACTTCGTATAAAG
TATCCTATACGAAGTTATGGCAACGCGTTTAAACTACAGCTGTGCTGGGAAGGCTGGCTCGCTCTGGCCT
TCCTCACCACTGCCGCAGCTTTTATACGCTGGCAAGGGCAGCACAGCGGCGCGCGGCGGACAATAGAAAC
ACGCCGTCATCAGAGTTCAGCCGTGCCGAAGCGCAGGGTCATCGCATCGCCCAGAAGGCCGTAAGCATTT
TACTGTCAATGGAAAGCCCTGACGGCGGCACTTTCCCTCTCAGCCCGAGCTCTATGCTATAGGCTGTATA
CCTATGGCTAAGAGAGGTCTGTGTTCAGGTCAGAGGTCACGTGATGATAATCCGAGCAGAGGAGTCGCTC
GCTGATACACTCCAGAGCAGAGTAGATTTCATACTGAAGTTAATAATGTAGCATGACATATATTAGATGG
TGTGTGTGTGTGTGTGTATATACATATATATATATATATGGTAGCGTATTTAGATGGAATTTATTGATGT
ATTATTTATTATATGTATATACAGATGAAGTCAAAATTTTTCGCTCCCTGTATATTTTCCCCTTAAATCC
TGTTTAAGAGAAAGAAACATATTTCTAATCATAATAGTTTTAATAACTCATTTCTAATAACTGATTTCTT
CTCTCTTTGTCATGATGATAGCACCAATTGCTCGAGGGGGGGCCCGATCTGCGAAGATACGGCCACGGGT
GCTCTTGATCCTGTGGCTGATTTTGGACTGTGCTGCTCGCAGCTGCTGATGAATCACATACTTCCTCCAT
TTTCTTCCACTGATTGACTGTTATAATTTCCCTAATTTCCAGGTCAAGGTGCTGTGCATTGTGGTAATAG
ATGTGACATGACGTCACTTCCAAAGGACCAATGAACATGTCTGACCAATTTCATATAATGTGAAAACGAT
TTTCATAGGCAGAATAAATAACATTTAAATTAAACTGGGCATCAGCGCAATTCAATTGGTTTGGTAATAG
CAAGGGAAAATAGAATGAAGTGATCTCCAAAAAATAAGTACTTTTTGACTGTAAATAAAATTGTAAGGAG
TAAAAAGTACTTTTTTTTCTAAAAAAATGTAATTAAGTAAAAGTAAAAGTATTGATTTTTAATTGTACTC
AAGTAAAGTAAAAATCCCCAAAAATAATACTTAAGTACAGTAATCAAGTAAAATTACTCAAGTACTTTAC
ACCTCTGGTTCTTGACCCCCTACCTTCAGCAAGCCCAGCAGATCCACTAGTTCTAGAGCGGCCGCCACCG
CGGTGGAGCTCCAGCTTTTGTTCCCTTTAGTGAGGGTTAATTGCGCGCTTGGCGTAATCATGGTCATAGC
TGTTTCCTGTGTGAAATTGTTATCCGCTCACAATTCCACACAACATACGAGCCGGAAGCATAAAGTGTAA
AGCCTGGGGTGCCTAATGAGTGAGCTAACTCACATTAATTGCGTTGCGCTCACTGCCCGCTTTCCAGTCG
GGAAACCTGTCGTGCCAGCTGCATTAATGAATCGGCCAACGCGCGGGGAGAGGCGGTTTGCGTATTGGGC
GCTCTTCCGCTTCCTCGCTCACTGACTCGCTGCGCTCGGTCGTTCGGCTGCGGCGAGCGGTATCAGCTCA
CTCAAAGGCGGTAATACGGTTATCCACAGAATCAGGGGATAACGCAGGAAAGAACATGTGAGCAAAAGGC
CAGCAAAAGGCCAGGAACCGTAAAAAGGCCGCGTTGCTGGCGTTTTTCCATAGGCTCCGCCCCCCTGACG
AGCATCACAAAAATCGACGCTCAAGTCAGAGGTGGCGAAACCCGACAGGACTATAAAGATACCAGGCGTT
TCCCCCTGGAAGCTCCCTCGTGCGCTCTCCTGTTCCGACCCTGCCGCTTACCGGATACCTGTCCGCCTTT
CTCCCTTCGGGAAGCGTGGCGCTTTCTCATAGCTCACGCTGTAGGTATCTCAGTTCGGTGTAGGTCGTTC
GCTCCAAGCTGGGCTGTGTGCACGAACCCCCCGTTCAGCCCGACCGCTGCGCCTTATCCGGTAACTATCG
TCTTGAGTCCAACCCGGTAAGACACGACTTATCGCCACTGGCAGCAGCCACTGGTAACAGGATTAGCAGA
GCGAGGTATGTAGGCGGTGCTACAGAGTTCTTGAAGTGGTGGCCTAACTACGGCTACACTAGAAGAACAG
TATTTGGTATCTGCGCTCTGCTGAAGCCAGTTACCTTCGGAAAAAGAGTTGGTAGCTCTTGATCCGGCAA
ACAAACCACCGCTGGTAGCGGTGGTTTTTTTGTTTGCAAGCAGCAGATTACGCGCAGAAAAAAAGGATCT
CAAGAAGATCCTTTGATCTTTTCTACGGGGTCTGACGCTCAGTGGAACGAAAACTCACGTTAAGGCATTT
TGGTCATGAGATTATCAAAAAGGATCTTCACCTAGATCCTTTTAAATTAAAAATGAAGTTTTAAATCAAT
CTAAAGTATATATGAGTAAACTTGGTCTGACAGTTACCAATGCTTAATCAGTGAGGCACCTATCTCAGCG
ATCTGTCTATTTCGTTCATCCATAGTTGCCTGACTCCCCGTCGTGTAGATAACTACGATACGGGAGGGCT
TACCATCTGGCCCCAGTGCTGCAATGATACCGCGAGACCCACGCTCACCGGCTCCAGATTTATCAGCAAT
AAACCAGCCAGCCGGAAGGGCCGAGCGCAGAAGTGGTCCTGCAACTTTATCCGCCTCCATCCAGTCTATT
AATTGTTGCCGGGAAGCTAGAGTAAGTAGTTCGCCAGTTAATAGTTTGCGCAACGTTGTTGCCATTGCTA
CAGGCATCGTGGTGTCACGCTCGTCGTTTGGTATGGCTTCATTCAGCTCCGGTTCCCAACGATCAAGGCG
AGTTACATGATCCCCCATGTTGTGCAAAAAAGCGGTTAGCTCCTTCGGTCCTCCGATCGTTGTCAGAAGT
AAGTTGGCCGCAGTGTTATCACTCATGGTTATGGCAGCACTGCATAATTCTCTTACTGTCATGCCATCCG
TAAGATGCTTTTCTGTGACTGGTGAGTACTCAACCAAGTCATTCTGAGAATAGTGTATGCGGCGACCGAG
TTGCTCTTGCCCGGCGTCAATACGGGATAATACCGCGCCACATAGCAGAACTTTAAAAGTGCTCATCATT
GGAAAACGTTCTTCGGGGCGAAAACTCTCAAGGATCTTACCGCTGTTGAGATCCAGTTCGATGTAACCCA
CTCGTGCACCCAACTGATCTTCAGCATCTTTTACTTTCACCAGCGTTTCTGGGTGAGCAAAAACAGGAAG
GCAAAATGCCGCAAAAAAGGGAATAAGGGCGACACGGAAATGTTGAATACTCATACTCTTCCTTTTTCAA
TATTATTGAAGCATTTATCAGGGTTATTGTCTCATGAGCGGATACATATTTGAATGTATTTAGAAAAATA
AACAAATAGGGGTTCCGCGCACATTTCCCCGAAAAGTGCCACCTAAATTGTAAGCGTTAATATTTTGTTA
AAATTCGCGTTAAATTTTTGTTAAATCAGCTCATTTTTTAACCAATAGGCCGAAATCGGCAAAATCCCTT
ATAAATCAAAAGAATAGACCGAGATAGGGT
